>Addgene plasmid #109808 | pHH0103_YWHAZ_14-3-3 | addgene full sequence | sequence record 213658 | Addgene NGS Result
TTGACAATTAATCATCGGCTCGTATAATGTGTGGAATTGTGAGCGGATAACAATTTCACACAGGAAACAG
CCAGTCCGTTTAGGTGTTTTCACGAGCACTTCACCAACAAGGACCATAGATTATGAAAATCGAAGAACAC
CATCACCATCACCATTCCAGCGGTAAGCTTATGTCCCCTATACTAGGTTATTGGAAAATTAAGGGCCTTG
TGCAACCCACTCGACTTCTTTTGGAATATCTTGAAGAAAAATATGAAGAGCATTTGTATGAGCGCGATGA
AGGTGATAAATGGCGAAACAAAAAGTTTGAATTGGGTTTGGAGTTTCCCAATCTTCCTTATTATATTGAT
GGTGATGTTAAATTAACACAGTCTATGGCCATCATACGTTATATAGCTGACAAGCACAACATGTTGGGTG
GTTGTCCAAAAGAGCGTGCAGAGATTTCAATGCTTGAAGGAGCGGTTTTGGATATTAGATACGGTGTTTC
GAGAATTGCATATAGTAAAGACTTTGAAACTCTCAAAGTTGATTTTCTTAGCAAGCTACCTGAAATGCTG
AAAATGTTCGAAGATCGTTTATGTCATAAAACATATTTAAATGGTGATCATGTAACCCATCCTGACTTCA
TGTTGTATGACGCTCTTGATGTTGTTTTATACATGGACCCAATGTGCCTGGATGCGTTCCCAAAATTAGT
TTGTTTTAAAAAACGTATTGAAGCTATCCCACAAATTGATAAGTACTTGAAATCCAGCAAGTATATAGCA
TGGCCTTTGCAGGGCTGGCAAGCCACGTTTGGTGGTGGCGACCATCCTCCAAAATCGGATCTGGAAGTTC
TGTTCCAGGGGCCCCTGTCCAGCGGTCTGGTTCCGCGTGGTTCCGGTACCGCGGCCCAGCCGGCCATGGA
CAAAAATGAACTGGTGCAGAAAGCTAAACTGGCAGAGCAGGCGGAACGTTACGACGACATGGCAGCCTGC
ATGAAATCCGTTACGGAACAGGGTGCTGAGCTGAGCAACGAAGAGCGTAACCTGCTGTCTGTTGCATACA
AAAACGTGGTAGGTGCTCGTCGTAGCTCCTGGCGTGTTGTCTCTTCCATCGAACAGAAGACCGAAGGTGC
CGAAAAAAAGCAACAGATGGCGCGCGAGTATCGCGAGAAAATCGAAACCGAACTGCGTGATATTTGTAAT
GATGTCCTGTCCCTGCTGGAAAAATTTCTGATCCCGAACGCGAGCCAGGCTGAAAGCAAGGTGTTCTACC
TGAAAATGAAAGGCGATTATTACCGCTATCTGGCGGAAGTTGCTGCTGGCGATGATAAAAAAGGTATTGT
AGACCAGTCCCAACAGGCGTACCAAGAGGCGTTCGAAATCTCCAAAAAGGAAATGCAGCCTACTCACCCG
ATCCGCCTGGGCCTGGCACTGAACTTCAGCGTTTTCTATTACGAAATCCTGAACAGCCCAGAAAAAGCTT
GCTCTCTGGCCAAAACCGCATTTGACGAAGCGATTGCGGAGCTGGACACCCTGTCTGAAGAATCTTACAA
AGACTCTACCCTGATCATGCAGCTGCTGCGTGACAACCTGACTCTGTGGACCTCTGATACTCAGGGTGAT
GAAGCCGAAGCAGGCGAAGGCGGTGAGAACGCGGCCGCATA
[142 nt withheld, positions 1652-1793]
C
[98 nt withheld, positions 1795-1892]
AGTTTGTACTGGTGACGAAACTCAGTGTCTAGCTAGAGTGGC
[149 nt withheld, positions 1935-2083]
T
[41 nt withheld, positions 2085-2125]
T
[62 nt withheld, positions 2127-2188]
A
[35 nt withheld, positions 2190-2224]
CCTCCCTCAATCGGTTGAATGTCGCCCTTTTGTCTTTGGCGCTGGTAAACCATATGAA
[86 nt withheld, positions 2283-2368]
T
[54 nt withheld, positions 2370-2423]
CTAGCGCCGCCCTATACCTTGTCTGCCTCCCCGCGTTGCGTCGCGGTGCATGGAGCCGGGCCACCTCGAC
CTGAATGGAAGCCGGCGGCACCTCGCTAACGGATTCACCACTCCAAGAATTGGAGCCAATCAATTCTTGC
GGAGAACTGTGAATGCGCAAACCAACCCTTGGCAGAACATATCCATCGCGTCCGCCATCTCCAGCAGCCG
CACGCGGCGCATCTCGGGCAGCGTTGGGTCCTGGCCACGGGTGCGCATGATCGTGCTCCTGTCGTTGAGG
ACCCGGCTAGGCTGGCGGGGTTGCCTTACTGGTTAGCAGAATGAATCACCGATACGCGAGCGAACGTGAA
GCGACTGCTGCTGCAAAACGTCTGCGACCTGAGCAACAACATGAATGGTCTTCGGTTTCCGTGTTTCGTA
AAGTCTGGAAACGCGGAAGTCAGCGCCCTGCACCATTATGTTCCGGATCTGCATCGCAGGATGCTGCTGG
CTACCCTGTGGAACACCTACATCTGTATTAACGAAGCGCTGGCATTGACCCTGAGTGATTTTTCTCTGGT
CCCGCCGCATCCATACCGCCAGTTGTTTACCCTCACAACGTTCCAGTAACCGGGCATGTTCATCATCAGT
AACCCGTATCGTGAGCATCCTCTCTCGTTTCATCGGTATCATTACCCCCATGAACAGAAATCCCCCTTAC
ACGGAGGCATCAGTGACCAAACAGGAAAAAACCGCCCTTAACATGGCCCGCTTTATCAGAAGCCAGACAT
TAACGCTTCTGGAGAAACTCAACGAGCTGGACGCGGATGAACAGGCAGACATCTGTGAATCGCTTCACGA
CCACGCTGATGAGCTTTACCGCAGGATCCGCGAAATTGTAAGCGTTAATATTTTGTTAAAATTCGCGTTA
AATTTTTGTTAAATCAGCTCATTTTTTAACCAATAGGCCGAAATCGGCAAAATCCCTTATAAATCAAAAG
AATAGACCGAGATAGGGT
[37 nt withheld, positions 3422-3458]
AAAGAACGTGGACTCCAACGTCAAAGG
[49 nt withheld, positions 3486-3534]
T
[91 nt withheld, positions 3536-3626]
G
[124 nt withheld, positions 3628-3751]
CGCGGATCCTGCCTCGCGCGTTTCGGTGATGACGGTGAAAACCTCTGACACATGCAGCTCCCGGAGACGG
TCACAGCTTGTCTGTAAGCGGATGCCGGGAGCAGACAAGCCCGTCAGGGCGCGTCAGCGGGTGTTGGCGG
GTGTCGGGGCGCAGCCATGACCCAGTCACGTAGCGATAGCGGAGTGTATACTGGCTTAACTATGCGGCAT
CAGAGCAGATTGTACTGAGAGTGCACCATATGCGGTGTGAAATACCGCACAGATGCGTAAGGAGAAAATA
CCGCATCAGGCGCTCTTCCGCTTCCTCGCTCACTGACTCGCTGCGCTCGGTCGTTCGGCTGCGGCGAGCG
GTATCAGCTCACTCAAAGGCGGTAATACGGTTATCCACAGAATCAGGGGATAACGCAGGAAAGAACATGT
GAGCAAAAGGCCAGCAAAAGGCCAGGAACCGTAAAAAGGCCGCGTTGCTGGCGTTTTTCCATAGGCTCCG
CCCCCCTGACGAGCATCACAAAAATCGACGCTCAAGTCAGAGGTGGCGAAACCCGACAGGACTATAAAGA
TACCAGGGTTTCCCCCTGGAAGCTCCCTCGTGCGCTCTCCTGTTCCGACCCTGCCGCTTACCGGATACCT
GTCCGCCTTTCTCCCTTCGGGAAGCGTGGCGCTTTCTCATAGCTCACGCTGTAGGTATCTCAGTTCGGTG
TAGGTCGTTCGCTCCAAGCTGGGCTGTGTGCACGAACCCCCCGTTCAGCCCGACCGCTGCGCCTTATCCG
GTAACTATCGTCTTGAGTCCAACCCGGTAAGACACGACTTATCGCCACTGGCAGCAGCCACTGGTAACAG
GATTAGCAGAGCGAGGTATGTAGGCGGTGCTACAGAGTTCTTGAAGTGGTGGCCTAACTACGGCTACACT
AGAAGGACAGTATTTGGTATCTGCGCTCTGCTGAAGCCAGTTACCTTCGGAAAAAGAGTTGGTAGCTCTT
GATCCGGCAAACAAACCACCGCTGGTAGCGGTGGTTTTTTTGTTTGCAAGCAGCAGATTACGCGCAGAAA
AAAAGGATCTCAAGAAGATCCTTTGATCTTTTCTACGGGGTCTGACGCTCAGTGGAACGAAAACTCACGT
TAAGGGATTTTGGTCATGAGATTATCAAAAAGGATCTTCACCTAGATCCTTTTAAATTAAAAATGAAGTT
TTAAATCAATCTAAAGTATATATGAGTAAACTTGGTCTGACAGTTACCAATGCTTAATCAGTGAGGCACC
TATCTCAGCGATCTGTCTATTTCGTTCATCCATAGTTGCCTGACTCCCCGTCGTGTAGATAACTACGATA
CGGGAGGGCTTACCATCTGGCCCCAGTGCTGCAATGATACCGCGAGACCCACGCTCACCGGCTCCAGATT
TATCAGCAATAAACCAGCCAGCCGGAAGGGCCGAGCGCAGAAGTGGTCCTGCAACTTTATCCGCCTCCAT
CCAGTCTATTAATTGTTGCCGGGAAGCTAGAGTAAGTAGTTCGCCAGTTAATAGTTTGCGCAACGTTGTT
GCCATTGCTGCAGGCATCGTGGTGTCACGCTCGTCGTTTGGTATGGCTTCATTCAGCTCCGGTTCCCAAC
GATCAAGGCGAGTTACATGATCCCCCATGTTGTGCAAAAAAGCGGTTAGCTCCTTCGGTCCTCCGATCGT
TGTCAGAAGTAAGTTGGCCGCAGTGTTATCACTCATGGTTATGGCAGCACTGCATAATTCTCTTACTGTC
ATGCCATCCGTAAGATGCTTTTCTGTGACTGGTGAGTACTCAACCAAGTCATTCTGAGAATAGTGTATGC
GGCGACCGAGTTGCTCTTGCCCGGCGTCAACACGGGATAATACCGCGCCACATAGCAGAACTTTAAAAGT
GCTCATCATTGGAAAACGTTCTTCGGGGCGAAAACTCTCAAGGATCTTACCGCTGTTGAGATCCAGTTCG
ATGTAACCCACTCGTGCACCCAACTGATCTTCAGCATCTTTTACTTTCACCAGCGTTTCTGGGTGAGCAA
AAACAGGAAGGCAAAATGCCGCAAAAAAGGGAATAAGGGCGACACGGAAATGTTGAATACTCATACTCTT
CCTTTTTCAATATTATTGAAGCATTTATCAGGGTTATTGTCTCATGAGCGGATACATATTTGAATGTATT
TAGAAAAATAAACAAATAGGGGTTCCGCGCACATTTCCCCGAAAAGTGCCACCTGACGTCTAAGAAACCA
TTATTATCATGACATTAACCTATAAAAATAGGCGTATCACGAGGCCCTTTCGTCTTCAAGAATTCCCGAC
ACCATCGAATGGTGCAAAACCTTTCGCGGTATGGCATGATAGCGCCCGGAAGAGAGTCAATTCAGGGTGG
TGAATGTGAAACCAGTAACGTTATACGATGTCGCAGAGTATGCCGGTGTCTCTTATCAGACCGTTTCCCG
CGTGGTGAACCAGGCCAGCCACGTTTCTGCGAAAACGCGGGAAAAAGTGGAAGCGGCGATGGCGGAGCTG
AATTACATTCCCAACCGCGTGGCACAACAACTGGCGGGCAAACAGTCGTTGCTGATTGGCGTTGCCACCT
CCAGTCTGGCCCTGCACGCGCCGTCGCAAATTGTCGCGGCGATTAAATCTCGCGCCGATCAACTGGGTGC
CAGCGTGGTGGTGTCGATGGTAGAACGAAGCGGCGTCGAAGCCTGTAAAGCGGCGGTGCACAATCTTCTC
GCGCAACGCGTCAGTGGGCTGATCATTAACTATCCGCTGGATGACCAGGATGCCATTGCTGTGGAAGCTG
CCTGCACTAATGTTCCGGCGTTATTTCTTGATGTCTCTGACCAGACACCCATCAACAGTATTATTTTCTC
CCATGAAGACGGTACGCGACTGGGCGTGGAGCATCTGGTCGCATTGGGTCACCAGCAAATCGCGCTGTTA
GCGGGCCCATTAAGTTCTGTCTCGGCGCGTCTGCGTCTGGCTGGCTGGCATAAATATCTCACTCGCAATC
AAATTCAGCCGATAGCGGAACGGGAAGGCGACTGGAGTGCCATGTCCGGTTTTCAACAAACCATGCAAAT
GCTGAATGAGGGCATCGTTCCCACTGCGATGCTGGTTGCCAACGATCAGATGGCGCTGGGCGCAATGCGC
GCCATTACCGAGTCCGGGCTGCGCGTTGGTGCGGATATCTCGGTAGTGGGATACGACGATACCGAAGACA
GCTCATGTTATATCCCGCCGTTAACCACCATCAAACAGGATTTTCGCCTGCTGGGGCAAACCAGCGTGGA
CCGCTTGCTGCAACTCTCTCAGGGCCAGGCGGTGAAGGGCAATCAGCTGTTGCCCGTCTCACTGGTGAAA
AGAAAAACCACCCTGGCGCCCAATACGCAAACCGCCTCTCCCCGCGCGTTGGCCGATTCATTAATGCAGC
TGGCACGACAGGTTTCCCGACTGGAAAGCGGGCAGTGAGCGCAACGCAATTAATGTAAGTTAGCTCACTC
ATTAGGCACAATTCTCATGTTTGACAGCTTATCATCGACTGCACGGTGCACCAATGCTTCTGGCGTCAGG
CAGCCATCGGAAGCTGTGGTATGGCTGTGCAGGTCGTAAATCACTGCATAATTCGTGTCGCTCAAGGCGC
ACTCCCGTTCTGGATAATGTTTTTTGCGCCGACATCATAACGGTTCTGGCAAATATTCTGAAATGAGCTG
Features (pLannotate 1.2.2; 21 found; start..end, strand, type, name):
      1..29      +  promoter       tac promoter: strong E. coli promoter; hybrid between the trp and lac UV5 promoters
     37..53      +  protein_bind   lac operator: The lac repressor binds to the lac operator to inhibit transcription in E. coli. This inhibition can be relieved by adding lactose or isopropyl-β-D-thiogalactopyranoside (IPTG). lac repressor encoded by lacI
    138..155     +  CDS            6xHis: 6xHis affinity tag
    171..824     +  CDS            GST26_SCHJA: Experimental evidence at protein level: Swiss-Prot protein existence level 1. GST isoenzymes appear to play a central role in the parasite detoxification system. Other functions are also suspected including a role in increasing the solubility of haematin in the parasite gut. From Schistosoma japonicum (Blood fluke).
    906..1640    +  CDS            YWHAZ: 1433Z_BOVIN - Experimental evidence at protein level: Swiss-Prot protein existence level 1. Adapter protein implicated in the regulation of a large spectrum of both general and specialized signaling pathways. Binds to a large number of partners, usually by recognition of a phosphoserine or phosphothreonine motif. Binding generally results in the modulation of the activity of the binding partner. Activates the ADP- ribosyltransferase (exoS) activity of bacterial origin. Induces ARHGEF7 activity on RAC1 as well as lamellipodia and membrane ruffle formation (By similarity). In neurons, regulates
   1656..1703    +  terminator     fd terminator (sequence withheld): central terminator from bacteriophage fd (Otsuka and Kunisawa, 1982)
   1708..1920    +  CDS            M13 gene III (fragment) (sequence partly withheld): pIII; III; minor coat protein
   1935..2405    +  CDS            M13 gene III (fragment) (sequence partly withheld): pIII; III; minor coat protein
   2427..2497    +  CDS            TcR (fragment): tetracycline efflux protein; tet; confers resistance to tetracycline
   2739..3119    -  CDS            YPB1_ECOLX: Protein predicted: Swiss-Prot protein existence level 4. From Escherichia coli.
   3136..3287    +  CDS            rop (fragment): Rop protein, which maintains plasmids at low copy number; rop
   3323..3751    -  rep_origin     f1 ori (sequence partly withheld): f1 bacteriophage origin of replication; arrow indicates direction of (+) strand synthesis
   3760..3799    +  CDS            rop (fragment): Rop protein, which maintains plasmids at low copy number; rop
   3901..4041    +  misc_feature   bom: basis of mobility region from pBR322
   4227..4814    -  rep_origin     ori: high-copy-number ColE1/pMB1/pBR322/pUC origin of replication
   4985..5845    -  CDS            AmpR: β-lactamase; bla; confers resistance to ampicillin, carbenicillin, and related antibiotics
   5846..5950    -  promoter       AmpR promoter: bla
   6059..6136    +  promoter       lacIq promoter: lacI (mutant); In the lacIq allele, a single base change in the promoter boosts expression of the lacI gene about 10-fold.
   6137..7219    +  CDS            lacI: lac repressor; lacI; The lac repressor binds to the lac operator to inhibit transcription in E. coli. This inhibition can be relieved by adding lactose or isopropyl-β-D-thiogalactopyranoside (IPTG).
   7232..7253    +  protein_bind   CAP binding site: CAP binding activates transcription in the presence of cAMP. E. coli catabolite activator protein
   7272..7289    +  promoter       tet promoter (fragment): E. coli promoter for tetracycline efflux protein gene
