[The description below was written by a language model from this plasmid's Addgene catalogue record and pLannotate feature annotations shown in this document.]
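Description:
pHH0103_YWHAZ_14-3-3 is a 7,461-nt bacterial expression plasmid built on the pHH0103 backbone for producing and purifying the 14-3-3 domain of human YWHAZ (14-3-3 zeta) in E. coli. It replicates from a ColE1/pMB1-type origin accompanied by the pBR322 bom region. The catalogue lists it as low copy. Selection is by ampicillin through the β-lactamase gene and its native promoter. An f1 origin is also present, sitting between two annotated fragments of the rop gene, which suggests that rop was interrupted by its insertion. This origin would allow single-stranded DNA production with helper phage.

The expression cassette is driven by the strong hybrid tac promoter followed by a lac operator. The plasmid carries its own lacI gene under the lacIq promoter, so transcription is repressed until induced with IPTG. Downstream lie a 6xHis tag, Schistosoma japonicum glutathione S-transferase and then the YWHAZ coding region, which was cloned between SfiI and NotI sites. This arrangement is consistent with an N-terminally His- and GST-tagged fusion that can be purified on nickel or glutathione resins. The annotation tool matched the insert to the bovine orthologue, but the record gives the species as human.

The insert is followed by the phage fd terminator. After that come fragments of M13 gene III, a tetracycline resistance gene fragment and a tet promoter fragment. These look like remnants of a phagemid and pBR322 ancestry, and the record assigns them no function. The associated work surveyed peptide ligands for peptide recognition modules, so the purified domain would plausibly serve as a binding target in such studies.
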