Addgene plasmid #109808: pHH0103_YWHAZ_14-3-3
Purpose: Protein expression and purification of YWHAZ_14-3-3
Depositing lab: Sachdev Sidhu. Depositing organization: University of Toronto. Publication: Large-scale survey and database of high affinity ligands for peptide recognition modules. Teyra J, Kelil A, Jain S, Helmy M, Jajodia R, Hooda Y, Gu J, D'Cruz AA, Nicholson SE, Min J, Sudol M, Kim PM, Bader GD, Sidhu SS. Mol Syst Biol. 2020 Dec;16(12):e9310. doi: 10.15252/msb.20199310. PubMed 33438817.
Backbone
  Vector backbone: pHH0103
  Vector type: Bacterial Expression
Growth in bacteria
  Bacterial resistance: Ampicillin, 100 μg/mL
  Growth temperature: 37°C
  Growth strain: DH5alpha
  Copy number: Low Copy
Gene/Insert
  Gene/Insert name: YWHAZ_14-3-3
  Species: H. sapiens (human)
  Entrez Gene: YWHAZ (a.k.a. 14-3-3-zeta, HEL-S-3, HEL-S-93, HEL4, KCIP-1, POPCHAS, YWHAD)
  Cloning method: Restriction Enzyme; 5′ cloning site Sfi1 (unknown if destroyed); 3′ cloning site Not1 (unknown if destroyed)
Terms and licenses: Academic/Nonprofit Terms; Industry Terms: Not Available to Industry
How to cite: pHH0103_YWHAZ_14-3-3 was a gift from Sachdev Sidhu (Addgene plasmid # 109808 ; http://n2t.net/addgene:109808 ; RRID:Addgene_109808)
