>Addgene plasmid #109808 | pHH0103_YWHAZ_14-3-3 | depositor partial sequence | sequence record 206760 | pHH0103_YWHAZ_14-3-3 sequence 756 bps
GGCCCAGCCGGCCATGGACAAAAATGAACTGGTGCAGAAAGCTAAACTGGCAGAGCAGGCGGAACGTTAC
GACGACATGGCAGCCTGCATGAAATCCGTTACGGAACAGGGTGCTGAGCTGAGCAACGAAGAGCGTAACC
TGCTGTCTGTTGCATACAAAAACGTGGTAGGTGCTCGTCGTAGCTCCTGGCGTGTTGTCTCTTCCATCGA
ACAGAAGACCGAAGGTGCCGAAAAAAAGCAACAGATGGCGCGCGAGTATCGCGAGAAAATCGAAACCGAA
CTGCGTGATATTTGTAATGATGTCCTGTCCCTGCTGGAAAAATTTCTGATCCCGAACGCGAGCCAGGCTG
AAAGCAAGGTGTTCTACCTGAAAATGAAAGGCGATTATTACCGCTATCTGGCGGAAGTTGCTGCTGGCGA
TGATAAAAAAGGTATTGTAGACCAGTCCCAACAGGCGTACCAAGAGGCGTTCGAAATCTCCAAAAAGGAA
ATGCAGCCTACTCACCCGATCCGCCTGGGCCTGGCACTGAACTTCAGCGTTTTCTATTACGAAATCCTGA
ACAGCCCAGAAAAAGCTTGCTCTCTGGCCAAAACCGCATTTGACGAAGCGATTGCGGAGCTGGACACCCT
GTCTGAAGAATCTTACAAAGACTCTACCCTGATCATGCAGCTGCTGCGTGACAACCTGACTCTGTGGACC
TCTGATACTCAGGGTGATGAAGCCGAAGCAGGCGAAGGCGGTGAGAACGCGGCCGC
